Addgene plasmid #60631: pcDNA3.1(+) ZKSCAN1 Sense
Purpose: Expresses the human ZKSCAN1 exon 2/3 circular RNA
Depositing lab: Jeremy Wilusz. Depositing organization: University of Pennsylvania. Publication: Short intronic repeat sequences facilitate circular RNA production. Liang D, Wilusz JE. Genes Dev. 2014 Oct 3. pii: gad.251926.114. 10.1101/gad.251926.114 PubMed 25281217.
Backbone
  Vector backbone: pcDNA3.1(+)
  Backbone manufacturer: Life Technologies
  Backbone size w/o insert (bp): 5428
  Total vector size (bp): 7679
  Vector type: Mammalian Expression
  Selectable markers: Neomycin (select with G418)
Growth in bacteria
  Bacterial resistance: Ampicillin, 100 μg/mL
  Growth temperature: 37°C
  Growth strain: Top10
  Copy number: High Copy
Gene/Insert
  Gene/Insert name: ZKSCAN1
  Species: H. sapiens (human)
  Insert size (bp): 2232
  Entrez Gene: ZKSCAN1 (a.k.a. KOX18, PHZ-37, ZNF139, ZNF36, ZSCAN33)
  Promoter: CMV
  Cloning method: Restriction Enzyme; 5′ cloning site EcoRI (not destroyed); 3′ cloning site EcoRI (not destroyed)
  Sequencing primers: 5′ PCMV For; 3′ bGH PolyA Rev
Terms and licenses: Academic/Nonprofit Terms; Industry Terms: Not Available to Industry
How to cite: pcDNA3.1(+) ZKSCAN1 Sense was a gift from Jeremy Wilusz (Addgene plasmid # 60631 ; http://n2t.net/addgene:60631 ; RRID:Addgene_60631)
