[The description below was written by a language model from this plasmid's Addgene catalogue record and pLannotate feature annotations shown in this document.]
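Description:
pcDNA3.1(+) ZKSCAN1 Sense is a mammalian expression plasmid built on the pcDNA3.1(+) backbone and designed to produce the human ZKSCAN1 exon 2/3 circular RNA in transfected cells. It is maintained in E. coli as a high-copy plasmid through a ColE1/pUC-type origin with ampicillin resistance (AmpR under its own bla promoter), and it also carries an f1 origin. For selection in mammalian cells, an SV40 early promoter drives the neomycin phosphotransferase gene, followed by an SV40 polyadenylation signal, allowing G418 selection of stable transfectants.

The payload is a roughly 2.2 kb segment of the human ZKSCAN1 locus inserted at the EcoRI site in the sense orientation, between the CMV immediate-early enhancer/promoter (with the backbone's T7 promoter just downstream) and the bovine growth hormone polyadenylation signal. The feature table detects two ZKSCAN1 coding fragments separated by unannotated sequence, consistent with two exons and an intervening intron, with additional genomic sequence on either side. Within those flanks, the annotation tool reports matching short hits labelled C9orf85 on opposite strands upstream and downstream of the exons. These, along with the C14orf178, GFP11 and HIV-1 LTR fragments, are most likely spurious similarity matches rather than real coding elements. The oppositely oriented pair does, however, fit inverted repeat sequences in the flanking introns, which can base-pair to bring the splice sites together and promote backsplicing. The associated publication title concerns short intronic repeats facilitating circular RNA production, so the plasmid serves as a minigene for studying circular RNA biogenesis. Small fragments of ble, lacI and lac regulatory elements are backbone remnants.
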