Features (pLannotate 1.2.2; 25 found; start..end, strand, type, name):
     28..80      -  misc_feature   bom (fragment): basis of mobility region from pBR322
    235..614     +  enhancer       CMV enhancer: human cytomegalovirus immediate early enhancer
    615..818     +  promoter       CMV promoter: human cytomegalovirus (CMV) immediate early promoter
    814..847     +  LTR            5' LTR (truncated) (fragment): truncated 5' long terminal repeat (LTR) from HIV-1
    863..881     +  promoter       T7 promoter: promoter for bacteriophage T7 RNA polymerase
   1143..1340    +  CDS            C9orf85 (fragment): CI085_HUMAN - Experimental evidence at protein level: Swiss-Prot protein existence level 1. From Homo sapiens (Human).
   1602..2030    +  CDS            ZKSCAN1 (fragment): ZKSC1_HUMAN - Also known as KOX18, ZNF139, ZNF36. Experimental evidence at protein level: Swiss-Prot protein existence level 1. May be involved in transcriptional regulation. From Homo sapiens (Human).
   2246..2401    +  CDS            ZKSCAN1 (fragment): ZKSC1_HUMAN - Also known as KOX18, ZNF139, ZNF36. Experimental evidence at protein level: Swiss-Prot protein existence level 1. May be involved in transcriptional regulation. From Homo sapiens (Human).
   2553..2636    -  CDS            C14orf178 (fragment): CN178_HUMAN - Experimental evidence at transcript level: Swiss-Prot protein existence level 2. From Homo sapiens (Human).
   2732..2748    -  CDS            GFP11x7 (fragment): seven tandem copies of the 11th β-strand of superfolder GFP each GFP11 associates with GFP(1-10), consisting of the first 10 β-strands, to reconstitute fluorescent GFP (Kamiyama et al., 2016)
   2793..2987    -  CDS            C9orf85 (fragment): CI085_HUMAN - Experimental evidence at protein level: Swiss-Prot protein existence level 1. From Homo sapiens (Human).
   3276..3500    +  polyA_signal   bGH poly(A) signal: bovine growth hormone polyadenylation signal
   3504..3525    +  promoter       SV40 promoter (fragment): SV40 enhancer and early promoter
   3546..3974    +  rep_origin     f1 ori (sequence partly withheld): f1 bacteriophage origin of replication; arrow indicates direction of (+) strand synthesis
   3988..4317    +  promoter       SV40 promoter: SV40 enhancer and early promoter
   4384..5175    +  CDS            neo: KKA2_KLEPN - Also known as kan, nptII. Experimental evidence at protein level: Swiss-Prot protein existence level 1. Resistance to kanamycin, neomycin, paromomycin, ribostamycin, butirosin and gentamicin B. From Klebsiella pneumoniae.
   5199..5357    +  CDS            ble (fragment): BLE_KLEPN - Experimental evidence at protein level: Swiss-Prot protein existence level 1. Binding protein with a strong affinity to the bleomycin family of antibiotics. Binds to CL990; an antimitotic-antibiotic compound. From Klebsiella pneumoniae.
   5352..5473    +  polyA_signal   SV40 poly(A) signal: SV40 polyadenylation signal
   5546..5562    -  protein_bind   lac operator: The lac repressor binds to the lac operator to inhibit transcription in E. coli. This inhibition can be relieved by adding lactose or isopropyl-β-D-thiogalactopyranoside (IPTG). lac repressor encoded by lacI
   5570..5600    -  promoter       lac promoter: promoter for the E. coli lac operon
   5615..5636    -  protein_bind   CAP binding site: CAP binding activates transcription in the presence of cAMP. E. coli catabolite activator protein
   5649..5741    -  CDS            lacI (fragment): lac repressor; lacI; The lac repressor binds to the lac operator to inhibit transcription in E. coli. This inhibition can be relieved by adding lactose or isopropyl-β-D-thiogalactopyranoside (IPTG).
   5924..6509    -  rep_origin     ori: high-copy-number ColE1/pMB1/pBR322/pUC origin of replication
   6680..7540    -  CDS            AmpR: β-lactamase; bla; confers resistance to ampicillin, carbenicillin, and related antibiotics
   7541..7645    -  promoter       AmpR promoter: bla
>Addgene plasmid #60631 | pcDNA3.1(+) ZKSCAN1 Sense | depositor full sequence | sequence record 97427 | pcDNA3.1(+) ZKSCAN1 Sense sequence 7676 bps
GACGGATCGGGAGATCTCCCGATCCCCTATGGTGCACTCTCAGTACAATCTGCTCTGATGCCGCATAGTT
AAGCCAGTATCTGCTCCCTGCTTGTGTGTTGGAGGTCGCTGAGTAGTGCGCGAGCAAAATTTAAGCTACA
ACAAGGCAAGGCTTGACCGACAATTGCATGAAGAATCTGCTTAGGGTTAGGCGTTTTGCGCTGCTTCGCG
ATGTACGGGCCAGATATACGCGTTGACATTGATTATTGACTAGTTATTAATAGTAATCAATTACGGGGTC
ATTAGTTCATAGCCCATATATGGAGTTCCGCGTTACATAACTTACGGTAAATGGCCCGCCTGGCTGACCG
CCCAACGACCCCCGCCCATTGACGTCAATAATGACGTATGTTCCCATAGTAACGCCAATAGGGACTTTCC
ATTGACGTCAATGGGTGGAGTATTTACGGTAAACTGCCCACTTGGCAGTACATCAAGTGTATCATATGCC
AAGTACGCCCCCTATTGACGTCAATGACGGTAAATGGCCCGCCTGGCATTATGCCCAGTACATGACCTTA
TGGGACTTTCCTACTTGGCAGTACATCTACGTATTAGTCATCGCTATTACCATGGTGATGCGGTTTTGGC
AGTACATCAATGGGCGTGGATAGCGGTTTGACTCACGGGGATTTCCAAGTCTCCACCCCATTGACGTCAA
TGGGAGTTTGTTTTGGCACCAAAATCAACGGGACTTTCCAAAATGTCGTAACAACTCCGCCCCATTGACG
CAAATGGGCGGTAGGCGTGTACGGTGGGAGGTCTATATAAGCAGAGCTCTCTGGCTAACTAGAGAACCCA
CTGCTTACTGGCTTATCGAAATTAATACGACTCACTATAGGGAGACCCAAGCTGGCTAGCGTTTAAACTT
AAGCTTGGTACCGAGCTCGGATCCACTAGTCCAGTGTGGTGGAATTCACTAGTGATTGCTGTCAACCTGC
AGGTAAATCACTCTGACTCCAAGCAAACACCCTGAGGGTGGAGTCGGCCTGTTTGAGGTTTCTGTTTGCA
AATCTTGATATATGAAGTGACAGTGGAGATTGTACAGTTTTTTCCTCGATTTGTCAGGATTTTTTTTTTT
TTGACGGAGTTTAACTTCTTGTCTCCCAGGTAGGAAGTGCAGTGGCGTAATCTCGGCTCACTACAACCTC
CACCTCCTGGGTTCAAGCGTTTCTCCTGCCTCAGCTTTCCGAGTAGCTGGGATTACAGGCGCCTGCCACC
ATGCCCTGCTGACTTTTGTATTTTTAGTAGAGACGGGGTTTCACCATGTTGGCCAGGCTGGTCTTGAACT
CCTGACCGCAGGCGATTGGCCTGCCTCGGCCTCCCAAAGTGCTGAGATTACAGGCGTGAGCCACCACCCC
CGGCCTCAGGAGCGTTCTGATAGTGCCTCGATGTGCTGCCTCCTATAAAGTGTTAGCAGCACAGATCACT
TTTTGTAAAGGTACGTACTAATGACTTTTTTTTTATACTTCAGGAATAGTAAAGAAACACATCATAAAAC
CTCCCAGGACATAAAGGTGAGCACAGACCCTGTTTGGATCAAGTCAGTTCCTGGAGCCTGAATGATGACT
GCTGAATCACGGGAAGCCACGGGTCTGTCCCCACAGGCTGCACAGGAGAAGGATGGTATCGTAATAGTGA
AGGTGGAAGAGGAAGATGAGGAAGACCACATGTGGGGGCAGGATTCCACCCTACAGGACACGCCTCCTCC
AGACCCAGAGATATTCCGCCAACGCTTCAGGCGCTTCTGTTACCAGAACACTTTTGGGCCCCGAGAGGCT
CTCAGTCGGCTGAAGGAACTTTGTCATCAGTGGCTGCGGCCAGAAATAAACACCAAGGAACAGATCCTGG
AGCTTCTGGTGCTAGAGCAGTTTCTTTCCATCCTGCCCAAGGAGCTCCAGGTCTGGCTGCAGGAATACCG
CCCCGATAGTGGAGAGGAGGCCGTGACCCTTCTAGAAGACTTGGAGCTTGATTTATCAGGACAACAGGTA
AAAAGAGGTGAAACCTATTATGTGTGAGCAGGGCACAGACGTTGAAACTGGAGCCAGGAGAAGTATTGGC
AGGCTTTAGGTTATTAGGTGGTTACTCTGTCTTAAAAATGTTCTGGCTTTCTTCCTGCATCCACTGGCAT
ACTCATGGTCTGTTTTTAAATATTTTAATTCCCATTTACAAAGTGATTTACCCACAAGCCCAACCTGTCT
GTCTTCAGGTCCCAGGTCAAGTTCATGGACCTGAGATGCTCGCAAGGGGGATGGTGCCTCTGGATCCAGT
TCAGGAGTCCTCGAGCTTTGACCTTCATCACGAGGCCACCCAGTCCCACTTCAAACATTCGTCTCGGAAA
CCCCGCCTCTTACAGTCACGAGGTAAGAAGCAAGGTTTCATTTAGGGGAAGGGAAATGATTCAGGACGAG
AGTCTTTGTGCTGCTGAGTGCCTGTGATGAAGAAGCATGTTAGTCCTGGGCAACGTAGCGAGACCCCATC
TCTACAAAAAATAGAAAAATTAGCCAGGTATAGTGGCGCACACCTGTGATTCCAGCTACGCAGGAGGCTG
AGGTGGGAGGATTGCTTGAGCCCAGGAGGTTGAGGCTGCAGTGAGCTGGAATCATGCCACTACTCCAACC
TGGGCAACACAGCAAGGACCCTGTCTCAAAAGCTACTTACAGAAAAGAATTAGGCTCGGCACGGTAGCTC
ACACCTGTAATCCCAGCACTTTGGGAGGCTGAGGCGGGCAGATCACTTGAGGTCAGGAGTTTGAGACCAG
CCTGGCCAACATGGTGAAACCTTGTCTCTACTAAAAATATGAAAATTAGCCAGGCATGGTGGCACATTCC
TGTAATCCCAGCTACTCGGGAGGCTGAGGCAGGAGAATCACTTGAACCCAGGAGGTGGAGGTTGCAGTAA
GCCGAGATCGTACCACTGTGCTCTAGCCTTGGTGACAGAGCGAGACTGTCTTAAAAAAAAAAAAAAAAAA
AGAATTAATTAAAAATTTAAAAAAAAATGAAAAAAAGCTGCATGCTTGTTTTTTGTTTTTAGTTATTCTA
CATTGTTGTCATTATTACCAAATATTGGGGAAAATACAACTTACAGACCAATCTCAGGAGTTAAATGTTA
CTACGAAGGCAAATGAACTATGCGTAATGAACCTGGTAGGCATTAAATCGAATTCTGCAGATATCCAGCA
CAGTGGCGGCCGCTCGAGTCTAGAGGGCCCGTTTAAACCCGCTGATCAGCCTCGACTGTGCCTTCTAGTT
GCCAGCCATCTGTTGTTTGCCCCTCCCCCGTGCCTTCCTTGACCCTGGAAGGTGCCACTCCCACTGTCCT
TTCCTAATAAAATGAGGAAATTGCATCGCATTGTCTGAGTAGGTGTCATTCTATTCTGGGGGGTGGGGTG
GGGCAGGACAGCAAGGGGGAGGATTGGGAAGACAATAGCAGGCATGCTGGGGATGCGGTGGGCTCTATGG
CTTCTGAGGCGGAAAGAACCAGCTGGGGCTCTAGGGGGTATCCCC
[124 nt withheld, positions 3546-3669]
C
[91 nt withheld, positions 3671-3761]
A
[49 nt withheld, positions 3763-3811]
CCTTTGACGTTGGAGTCCACGTTCTTT
[37 nt withheld, positions 3839-3875]
ACCCTATCTCGGTCTATTCTTTTGATTTATAAGGGATTTTGCCGATTTCGGCCTATTGGTTAAAAAATGA
GCTGATTTAACAAAAATTTAACGCGAATTAATTCTGTGGAATGTGTGTCAGTTAGGGTGTGGAAAGTCCC
CAGGCTCCCCAGCAGGCAGAAGTATGCAAAGCATGCATCTCAATTAGTCAGCAACCAGGTGTGGAAAGTC
CCCAGGCTCCCCAGCAGGCAGAAGTATGCAAAGCATGCATCTCAATTAGTCAGCAACCATAGTCCCGCCC
CTAACTCCGCCCATCCCGCCCCTAACTCCGCCCAGTTCCGCCCATTCTCCGCCCCATGGCTGACTAATTT
TTTTTATTTATGCAGAGGCCGAGGCCGCCTCTGCCTCTGAGCTATTCCAGAAGTAGTGAGGAGGCTTTTT
TGGAGGCCTAGGCTTTTGCAAAAAGCTCCCGGGAGCTTGTATATCCATTTTCGGATCTGATCAAGAGACA
GGATGAGGATCGTTTCGCATGATTGAACAAGATGGATTGCACGCAGGTTCTCCGGCCGCTTGGGTGGAGA
GGCTATTCGGCTATGACTGGGCACAACAGACAATCGGCTGCTCTGATGCCGCCGTGTTCCGGCTGTCAGC
GCAGGGGCGCCCGGTTCTTTTTGTCAAGACCGACCTGTCCGGTGCCCTGAATGAACTGCAGGACGAGGCA
GCGCGGCTATCGTGGCTGGCCACGACGGGCGTTCCTTGCGCAGCTGTGCTCGACGTTGTCACTGAAGCGG
GAAGGGACTGGCTGCTATTGGGCGAAGTGCCGGGGCAGGATCTCCTGTCATCTCACCTTGCTCCTGCCGA
GAAAGTATCCATCATGGCTGATGCAATGCGGCGGCTGCATACGCTTGATCCGGCTACCTGCCCATTCGAC
CACCAAGCGAAACATCGCATCGAGCGAGCACGTACTCGGATGGAAGCCGGTCTTGTCGATCAGGATGATC
TGGACGAAGAGCATCAGGGGCTCGCGCCAGCCGAACTGTTCGCCAGGCTCAAGGCGCGCATGCCCGACGG
CGAGGATCTCGTCGTGACCCATGGCGATGCCTGCTTGCCGAATATCATGGTGGAAAATGGCCGCTTTTCT
GGATTCATCGACTGTGGCCGGCTGGGTGTGGCGGACCGCTATCAGGACATAGCGTTGGCTACCCGTGATA
TTGCTGAAGAGCTTGGCGGCGAATGGGCTGACCGCTTCCTCGTGCTTTACGGTATCGCCGCTCCCGATTC
GCAGCGCATCGCCTTCTATCGCCTTCTTGACGAGTTCTTCTGAGCGGGACTCTGGGGTTCGAAATGACCG
ACCAAGCGACGCCCAACCTGCCATCACGAGATTTCGATTCCACCGCCGCCTTCTATGAAAGGTTGGGCTT
CGGAATCGTTTTCCGGGACGCCGGCTGGATGATCCTCCAGCGCGGGGATCTCATGCTGGAGTTCTTCGCC
CACCCCAACTTGTTTATTGCAGCTTATAATGGTTACAAATAAAGCAATAGCATCACAAATTTCACAAATA
AAGCATTTTTTTCACTGCATTCTAGTTGTGGTTTGTCCAAACTCATCAATGTATCTTATCATGTCTGTAT
ACCGTCGACCTCTAGCTAGAGCTTGGCGTAATCATGGTCATAGCTGTTTCCTGTGTGAAATTGTTATCCG
CTCACAATTCCACACAACATACGAGCCGGAAGCATAAAGTGTAAAGCCTGGGGTGCCTAATGAGTGAGCT
AACTCACATTAATTGCGTTGCGCTCACTGCCCGCTTTCCAGTCGGGAAACCTGTCGTGCCAGCTGCATTA
ATGAATCGGCCAACGCGCGGGGAGAGGCGGTTTGCGTATTGGGCGCTCTTCCGCTTCCTCGCTCACTGAC
TCGCTGCGCTCGGTCGTTCGGCTGCGGCGAGCGGTATCAGCTCACTCAAAGGCGGTAATACGGTTATCCA
CAGAATCAGGGGATAACGCAGGAAAGAACATGTGAGCAAAAGGCCAGCAAAAGGCCAGGAACCGTAAAAA
GGCCGCGTTGCTGGCGTTTTTCCATAGGCTCCGCCCCCCTGACGAGCATCACAAAAATCGACGCTCAAGT
CAGAGGTGGCGAAACCCGACAGGACTATAAAGATACCAGGCGTTTCCCCCTGGAAGCTCCCTCGTGCGCT
CTCCTGTTCCGACCCTGCCGCTTACCGGATACCTGTCCGCCTTTCTCCCTTCGGGAAGCGTGGCGCTTTC
TCATAGCTCACGCTGTAGGTATCTCAGTTCGGTGTAGGTCGTTCGCTCCAAGCTGGGCTGTGTGCACGAA
CCCCCCGTTCAGCCCGACCGCTGCGCCTTATCCGGTAACTATCGTCTTGAGTCCAACCCGGTAAGACACG
ACTTATCGCCACTGGCAGCAGCCACTGGTAACAGGATTAGCAGAGCGAGGTATGTAGGCGGTGCTACAGA
GTTCTTGAAGTGGTGGCCTAACTACGGCTACACTAGAAGAACAGTATTTGGTATCTGCGCTCTGCTGAAG
CCAGTTACCTTCGGAAAAAGAGTTGGTAGCTCTTGATCCGGCAAACAAACCACCGCTGGTAGCGGTTTTT
TTGTTTGCAAGCAGCAGATTACGCGCAGAAAAAAAGGATCTCAAGAAGATCCTTTGATCTTTTCTACGGG
GTCTGACGCTCAGTGGAACGAAAACTCACGTTAAGGGATTTTGGTCATGAGATTATCAAAAAGGATCTTC
ACCTAGATCCTTTTAAATTAAAAATGAAGTTTTAAATCAATCTAAAGTATATATGAGTAAACTTGGTCTG
ACAGTTACCAATGCTTAATCAGTGAGGCACCTATCTCAGCGATCTGTCTATTTCGTTCATCCATAGTTGC
CTGACTCCCCGTCGTGTAGATAACTACGATACGGGAGGGCTTACCATCTGGCCCCAGTGCTGCAATGATA
CCGCGAGACCCACGCTCACCGGCTCCAGATTTATCAGCAATAAACCAGCCAGCCGGAAGGGCCGAGCGCA
GAAGTGGTCCTGCAACTTTATCCGCCTCCATCCAGTCTATTAATTGTTGCCGGGAAGCTAGAGTAAGTAG
TTCGCCAGTTAATAGTTTGCGCAACGTTGTTGCCATTGCTACAGGCATCGTGGTGTCACGCTCGTCGTTT
GGTATGGCTTCATTCAGCTCCGGTTCCCAACGATCAAGGCGAGTTACATGATCCCCCATGTTGTGCAAAA
AAGCGGTTAGCTCCTTCGGTCCTCCGATCGTTGTCAGAAGTAAGTTGGCCGCAGTGTTATCACTCATGGT
TATGGCAGCACTGCATAATTCTCTTACTGTCATGCCATCCGTAAGATGCTTTTCTGTGACTGGTGAGTAC
TCAACCAAGTCATTCTGAGAATAGTGTATGCGGCGACCGAGTTGCTCTTGCCCGGCGTCAATACGGGATA
ATACCGCGCCACATAGCAGAACTTTAAAAGTGCTCATCATTGGAAAACGTTCTTCGGGGCGAAAACTCTC
AAGGATCTTACCGCTGTTGAGATCCAGTTCGATGTAACCCACTCGTGCACCCAACTGATCTTCAGCATCT
TTTACTTTCACCAGCGTTTCTGGGTGAGCAAAAACAGGAAGGCAAAATGCCGCAAAAAAGGGAATAAGGG
CGACACGGAAATGTTGAATACTCATACTCTTCCTTTTTCAATATTATTGAAGCATTTATCAGGGTTATTG
TCTCATGAGCGGATACATATTTGAATGTATTTAGAAAAATAAACAAATAGGGGTTCCGCGCACATTTCCC
CGAAAAGTGCCACCTGACGTC
