>Addgene plasmid #60631 | pcDNA3.1(+) ZKSCAN1 Sense | addgene partial sequence | sequence record 98752 | CMV-F 5'-CGCAAATGGGCGGTAGGCGTG-3'
ACTAGAGAACCCACTGCTTACTGGCTTATCGAAATTAATACGACTCACTATAGGGAGACCCAAGCTGGCT
AGCGTTTAAACTTAAGCTTGGTACCGAGCTCGGATCCACTAGTCCAGTGTGGTGGAATTCACTAGTGATT
GCTGTCAACCTGCAGGTAAATCACTCTGACTCCAAGCAAACACCCTGAGGGTGGAGTCGGCCTGTTTGAG
GTTTCTGTTTGCAAATCTTGATATATGAAGTGACAGTGGAGATTGTACAGTTTTTTCCTCGATTTGTCAG
GATTTTTTTTTTTTTGACGGAGTTTAACTTCTTGTCTCCCAGGTAGGAAGTGCAGTGGCGTAATCTCGGC
TCACTACAACCTCCACCTCCTGGGTTCAAGCGTTTCTCCTGCCTCAGCTTTCCGAGTAGCTGGGATTACA
GGCGCCTGCCACCATGCCCTGCTGACTTTTGTATTTTTAGTAGAGACGGGGTTTCACCATGTTGGCCAGG
CTGGTCTTGAACTCCTGACCGCAGGCGATTGGCCTGCCTCGGCCTCCCAAAGTGCTGAGATTACAGGCGT
GAGCCACCACCCCCGGCCTCAGGAGCGTTCTGATAGTGCCTCGATGTGCTGCCTCCTATAAAGTGTTAGC
AGCACAGATCACTTTTTGTAAAGGTACGTACTAATGACTTTTTTTTTATACTTCAGGAATAGTAAAGAAA
CACATCATAAAACCTCCCAGGACATAAAGGTGAGCACAGACC
