>Addgene plasmid #60631 | pcDNA3.1(+) ZKSCAN1 Sense | addgene partial sequence | sequence record 98784 | BGH-rev 5'-TAGAAGGCACAGTCGAGG-3'
TAGACTCGAGCGGCCGCCACTGTGCTGGATATCTGCAGAATTCGATTTAATGCCTACCAGGTTCATTACG
CATAGTTCATTTGCCTTCGTAGTAACATTTAACTCCTGAGATTGGTCTGTAAGTTGTATTTTCCCCAATA
TTTGGTAATAATGACAACAATGTAGAATAACTAAAAACAAAAAACAAGCATGCAGCTTTTTTTCATTTTT
TTTTAAATTTTTAATTAATTCTTTTTTTTTTTTTTTTTTTAAGACAGTCTCGCTCTGTCACCAAGGCTAG
AGCACAGTGGTACGATCTCGGCTTACTGCAACCTCCACCTCCTGGGTTCAAGTGATTCTCCTGCCTCAGC
CTCCCGAGTAGCTGGGATTACAGGAATGTGCCACCATGCCTGGCTAATTTTCATATTTTTAGTAGAGACA
AGGTTTCACCATGTTGGCCAGGCTGGTCTCAAACTCCTGACCTCAAGTGATCTGCCCGCCTCAGCCTCCC
AAAGTGCTGGGATTACAGGTGTGAGCTACCGTGCCGAGCCTAATTCTTTTCTGTAAGTAGCTTTTGAGAC
AGGGTCCTTGCTGTGTTGCCCAGGTTGGAGTAGTGGCATGATTCCAGCTCACTGCAGCCTCAACCTCCTG
GGCTCAAGCAATCCTCCCACCTCAGCCTCCTGCGTAGCTGGAATCACAGGTGTGCGCCACTATACCTGGC
TAATTTTTCTATTTTTTGTAGAGATGGGGTCTCGCTACGTTGCCCAGGACTAACATGCTTCTTCATCACA
GGCACTCAGCAGCACAA
